Addgene plasmid #149591: pBbdCas9S(-10TC)_Psyn-sgRNAftsI
Purpose: all-in-all CRISPRi vector for targeting B. burgdorferi ftsI
Depositing lab: Christine Jacobs-Wagner. Depositing organization: Stanford University. Publication: A CRISPR interference platform for selective downregulation of gene expression in Borrelia burgdorferi. Takacs CN, Scott M, Chang Y, Kloos ZA, Irnov I, Rosa PA, Liu J, Jacobs-Wagner C. Appl Environ Microbiol. 2020 Nov 30. pii: AEM.02519-20. doi: 10.1128/AEM.02519-20. PubMed 33257311.
Backbone
  Vector backbone: pBbdCas9S(-10TC)
  Backbone manufacturer: CJW lab
  Vector type: Bacterial Expression, CRISPR
Growth in bacteria
  Bacterial resistance: Spectinomycin, 50 μg/mL
  Growth temperature: 30°C
  Growth strain: NEB 5-alpha F' Iq
  Copy number: High Copy
Gene/Insert
  Gene/Insert name: dCas9, lacI, sgRNAftsI
  gRNA/shRNA sequence: AGTGTTATTAAGCATTCTTT
  Species: Synthetic
  Promoter: PflaB, PpQE30(-10TC), Psyn
  Cloning method: Restriction Enzyme; 5′ cloning site Unknown (unknown if destroyed); 3′ cloning site Unknown (unknown if destroyed)
  Sequencing primers: 5′ Unknown
Terms and licenses: Academic/Nonprofit Terms; Industry Terms: Not Available to Industry
How to cite: pBbdCas9S(-10TC)_Psyn-sgRNAftsI was a gift from Christine Jacobs-Wagner (Addgene plasmid # 149591 ; http://n2t.net/addgene:149591 ; RRID:Addgene_149591)
