[The description below was written by a language model from this plasmid's Addgene catalogue record and pLannotate feature annotations shown in this document.]
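Description:
pBbdCas9S(-10TC)_Psyn-sgRNAftsI is an all-in-one CRISPR interference plasmid of about 10.8 kb, built on the pBbdCas9S(-10TC) backbone and designed to knock down expression of the ftsI gene in the Lyme disease spirochete Borrelia burgdorferi. It is propagated in E. coli through a high-copy ColE1/pUC-type origin and selected with spectinomycin via an aadA (SmR) aminoglycoside adenylyltransferase cassette. The automated annotation leaves sizeable stretches of the sequence unlabelled and identifies no Borrelia replication functions, so the feature table does not show how the plasmid is maintained in the spirochete.

The payload consists of three expression units. Catalytically dead Streptococcus pyogenes Cas9 (D10A/H840A), which binds DNA under guide RNA direction without cutting it, is placed downstream of a T5-type promoter with lac operator sequences. This corresponds to the catalogued PpQE30(-10TC) promoter, whose name indicates an altered -10 region. On the opposite strand, lacI encodes the Lac repressor, which holds dCas9 transcription off until IPTG is supplied. The record lists PflaB among the promoters, and the short Borrelia fliD and hslU fragments flagged beside lacI and the resistance gene probably reflect Borrelia-derived flanking regulatory DNA rather than functional coding sequences, as does the small BleoR fragment. The ftsI-targeting sgRNA, a 20-nt spacer fused to the S. pyogenes guide scaffold, is transcribed from the synthetic Psyn promoter, annotated as a J23119-type constitutive promoter.

With the guide expressed constitutively and dCas9 inducible, adding inducer should block ftsI transcription, allowing selective, conditional downregulation of this gene for functional studies in B. burgdorferi.
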