Features (pLannotate 1.2.2; 11 found; start..end, strand, type, name):
   1404..1438    +  promoter       J23119(SpeI) promoter: bacterial promoter (Registry of Standard Biological Parts BBa J23119) modified to end with an SpeI site
   1460..1535    +  misc_RNA       gRNA scaffold: guide RNA scaffold for the Streptococcus pyogenes CRISPR/Cas9 system
   1646..2725    -  CDS            lacI: LACI_ECOLI - Experimental evidence at protein level: Swiss-Prot protein existence level 1. Repressor of the lactose operon. Binds allolactose as an inducer. From Escherichia coli (strain K12).
   2855..2959    -  CDS            fliD (fragment): FLID_BORBU - Protein inferred from homology: Swiss-Prot protein existence level 3. Required for the morphogenesis and for the elongation of the flagellar filament by facilitating polymerization of the flagellin monomers at the tip of growing filament. Forms a capping structure, which prevents flagellin subunits (transported through the central channel of the flagellum) from leaking out without polymerization at the distal end (By similarity). From Borrelia burgdorferi (strain ATCC 35210 / B31 / CIP 102532 / DSM 4680).
   2978..3020    +  promoter       T5 promoter: bacteriophage T5 promoter for E. coli RNA polymerase, with embedded lac operator
   3028..3048    +  protein_bind   lac operator (fragment): The lac repressor binds to the lac operator to inhibit transcription in E. coli. This inhibition can be relieved by adding lactose or isopropyl-β-D-thiogalactopyranoside (IPTG). lac repressor encoded by lacI
   3083..7187    +  CDS            dCas9 (fragment): catalytically dead mutant of the Cas9 endonuclease from the Streptococcus pyogenes Type II CRISPR/Cas system RNA-guided DNA-binding protein that lacks endonuclease activity due to the D10A mutation in the RuvC catalytic domain and the H840A mutation in the HNH catalytic domain
   7197..7322    +  CDS            hslU (fragment): HSLU_BORBU - Protein inferred from homology: Swiss-Prot protein existence level 3. ATPase subunit of a proteasome-like degradation complex; this subunit has chaperone activity. The binding of ATP and its subsequent hydrolysis by HslU are essential for unfolding of protein substrates subsequently hydrolyzed by HslV. HslU recognizes the N-terminal part of its protein substrates and unfolds these before they are guided to HslV for hydrolysis. From Borrelia burgdorferi (strain ATCC 35210 / B31 / CIP 102532 / DSM 4680).
   7359..8150    +  CDS            SmR: aminoglycoside adenylyltransferase (Murphy, 1985); aadA; confers resistance to spectinomycin and streptomycin
   8152..8198    +  CDS            BleoR (fragment): antibiotic-binding protein; Sh ble from Streptoalloteichus hindustanus; confers resistance to bleomycin, phleomycin, and Zeocin™
   8273..8861    +  rep_origin     ori: high-copy-number ColE1/pMB1/pBR322/pUC origin of replication
>Addgene plasmid #149591 | pBbdCas9S(-10TC)_Psyn-sgRNAftsI | addgene full sequence | sequence record 318124 | Addgene NGS Result
ATATTTATGACTTTCAATAATAAAATGAGGCTTAAATTTGTAATTTTCGTATATTTTTTGGAAACTTGTT
TCTAATTGTTTAGAATTATATTCATTTTTTTCAAATTCTTTTTGAGTGTTGCATAGAATTTCCTTTAATT
TTTCTTGTTTTTCTTTCATACAAGATTTAGTAAAATGTATATTTTTATTTTTTAGTAATTTAATTTCTAT
TATTTTTATGATTTTAAGTATTTTGATTATATTATCTTTATCAATATTTAAATTGAATAAAATTGTAAGA
AAAATTGAAAGAATTTTTTTACATAAAAAGTTACATTTATTGAAGTAATTTCTTACTTGATACTTTTCTA
TTTCATTAATCTTTCTTTCTTCTTTTATATTATTTTTATTATTTAAACACTCCTTTAAATCTACACTCCC
ATTTTTAGTAAATCTATCTTTAAGGCCCCTTGAAACTCTATTTTGAAATCTTAAATCTTTTTTTTCTTGA
AAGTATTTATAGATTTTTTGGTAACATTCTTTTTTTGAAAAATTAAGTTGATAGTATATTTCGGTCCCCA
AATTTACCCCTAAGTGTTTGTGATAATTAGTTGTGACTTTAAATTCTTTTTCTAATTTGTAAAGGTAATT
TTGCAGTGTTTTTAGTTTAACGGGTGTTTGACTATTTCTTTTAAGGTTTTCATTAAAGTAATAGAGTATG
TTTTTTTGTGTGTATTTCTTATATGTTTTATTTATGTACGCTAGTGTTGAGATAAGGACTACTAATTTAT
ACTGTAATTTATTGTAGCAAGTTGTGGTTTTACTGGTTTTGTTTATATTAGATAAGTTTTCCATTTATAG
CTCCTTGAATACCGGATTTTTTATCTATAAAGTATATATATCACAATTTTGATTTAAAAGTAAATTCTTT
TTTTAAAAATACAAAAATTTTTTATAAATTATATAGACCATGATATTGTATTAATACTAATTGATTTTAA
TTTAAGGTTGAACTAAAATAAACATAGTTTTGTAGAAAATAATTTTTCATTATTTTGCTACTTGATATTG
GATCGTAAAAATATTAGGGCTTTACAAAGTTCTTTTAAAAGAGAATTTAGTAAAGCCCTAAGTCTTTTAA
TAAAAAATTTTTTGTAAAAAAGTTGGCAAAAATAGTTTTTGCTATATATTTATATATAAGAAAAAATTCA
ATACTCAAGGAGATAAAAAATGGAAAACTTAAACAATAATCCACAAAAAATTAATCAAATAAATAAGCAA
ACTAATTTTATTGGTTTTGAAAATTTTATAGAACTTGATAATCAAGTTAATCAAACTAAAGAAAAAAGTA
AATTAAGTAAGATAGGTAAGAAATTACCCGGAATAAGCAGTCAAGTCTAGTGCGGCCGGAATTCTAAAGA
TCTTTGACAGCTAGCTCAGTCCTAGGTATAATACTAGTGAGTGTTATTAAGCATTCTTTGTTTTAGAGCT
AGAAATAGCAAGTTAAAATAAGGCTAGTCCGTTATCAACTTGAAAAAGTGGCACCGAGTCGGTGCTTTTT
TTGGCGCGCCAAATAATGCCCGTGTCCCTGTTGAATAGGGACACGGTTTTTTAACAATTTTTTTATTCCT
AGGCCTTAGTGGCCGGTACCCGGGGATCCTTATTACTGGCCGCTTTCTAGCCTGGATACTTGTCTGGCTA
GTTGCATTAGAGAGTCAGCTAGAGCCCTAGGGCTAGCTGTTTGTGTATTCGGAGCCAGTGTAGTTTTTCT
TTTTACTAACGATACGGGTAATAATTGATTGCCTTTTACAGCCTGACCTTGAGACAATTGCAAAAGTCTG
TCCACAGAGGTTTGACCTAATAATCTAAAATCTTGTTTGATAGTAGTAAGTGGAGGTATGTAGCAACTAG
AATCTTCTGTATCATCATAACCCACAACTGAAATATCAGCCCCAACTCTAAGTCCACTTTCAGTAATAGC
TCGCATAGCTCCTAAAGCCATTTGATCATTAGCAACTAACATAGCAGTAGGGACAATGCCTTCATTTAAC
ATTTGCATTGTTTGCTGAAATCCTGACATAGCAGACCAATCTCCTTCTCTTTCTGCTATTGGTTGTATTT
GATTTCTTGTTAAATACTTGTGCCATCCTGCTAATCTCAATCTGGCACTTACTGAACTTAAGGGACCTGC
AAGTAGTGCAATTTGTTGATGGCCTAATGCAACAAGGTGTTCAACTCCTAACCTTGTTCCATCTTCGTGA
GAAAAAATTATAGAGTTTATTGGGGTTTGGTCCGACACATCCAAAAACAATGCTGGAACATTAGTACATG
CTGCTTCAACTGCAATCGCATCTTGGTCATCAAGAGGATAATTAATTATAAGTCCACTAACACGTTGAGC
TAATAAATTATGTACTGCTGCCTTACAAGCCTCTACACCTGATCTCTCAACCATTGATACAACAACGCTT
GCACCAAGTTGATCAGCTCTCGATTTAATTGCGGCTACAATTTGACTAGGCGCATGTAATGCAAGTGATG
ATGTGGCAACTCCAATTAAAAGTGATTGTTTCCCCGCAAGTTGCTGAGCAACGCGATTTGGTATATAATT
CAACTCTGCCATAGCTGCTTCAACCTTCTCTCTTGTTTTTGCAGATACATGACTTGCTTGGTTCACAACT
CTCGAAACCGTTTGGTAGCTAACCCCGGCATATTCAGCAACATCATACAAAGTAACAGGTTTCATGGATC
ATTCCTCCATGATAAAATTTAAATTTCTGACTTTGGCAAATCCTTTTGCCTGTTAAAAAGAATAGCACAA
AAATTAAAAAAAAAGAAACGCAAATAGCAATAGCATTAAAAATAATTATTATTATTTATTTCTTTGATTA
AAATCAAAAGCCTTTAATGTATTTTCTTGATCTTTCATGCGCTTAACGGTAAAATCCAAGGTATTAAGTT
CACCTTCCACTTTTCTCTCTCTATCTTCTCTAGAAAATCATAAAAAATTTATTTGCTTTGTGAGCGGATA
ACAATTATAACAGATTCAATTGTGAGCGGATAACAATTTCACACAGAATTCATTAAAGAGGAGAAATTAC
ATATGGATAAGAAATACTCAATAGGCTTAGCTATCGGCACAAATAGCGTCGGATGGGCGGTGATCACTGA
TGAATATAAGGTTCCGTCTAAAAAGTTCAAGGTTCTGGGAAATACAGACCGCCACAGTATCAAAAAAAAT
CTTATAGGGGCTCTTTTATTTGACAGTGGAGAGACAGCGGAAGCGACTCGTCTCAAACGGACAGCTCGTA
GAAGGTATACACGTCGGAAGAATCGTATTTGTTATCTACAGGAGATTTTTTCAAATGAGATGGCGAAAGT
AGATGATAGTTTCTTTCATCGACTTGAAGAGTCTTTTTTGGTGGAAGAAGACAAGAAGCATGAACGTCAT
CCTATTTTTGGAAATATAGTAGATGAAGTTGCTTATCATGAGAAATATCCAACTATCTATCATCTGCGAA
AAAAATTGGTAGATTCTACTGATAAAGCGGATTTGCGCTTAATCTATTTGGCCTTAGCGCATATGATTAA
GTTTCGTGGTCATTTTTTGATTGAGGGAGATTTAAATCCTGATAATAGTGATGTGGACAAACTATTTATC
CAGTTGGTACAAACCTACAATCAATTATTTGAAGAAAACCCTATTAACGCAAGTGGAGTAGATGCTAAAG
CGATTCTTTCTGCACGATTGAGTAAATCAAGACGATTAGAAAATCTCATTGCTCAGCTCCCCGGTGAGAA
GAAAAATGGCTTATTTGGGAATCTCATTGCTTTGTCATTGGGTTTGACCCCTAATTTTAAATCAAATTTT
GATTTGGCAGAAGATGCTAAATTACAGCTTTCAAAAGATACTTACGATGATGATTTAGATAATTTATTGG
CGCAAATTGGAGATCAATATGCTGATTTGTTTTTGGCAGCTAAGAATTTATCAGATGCTATTTTACTTTC
AGATATCCTAAGAGTAAATACTGAAATAACTAAGGCTCCCCTATCAGCTTCAATGATTAAACGCTACGAT
GAACATCATCAAGACTTGACTCTTTTAAAAGCTTTAGTTCGACAACAACTTCCAGAAAAGTATAAAGAAA
TCTTTTTTGATCAATCAAAAAACGGATATGCAGGTTATATTGATGGGGGAGCTAGCCAAGAAGAATTTTA
TAAATTTATCAAACCAATTTTAGAAAAAATGGATGGTACTGAGGAATTATTGGTGAAACTAAATCGTGAA
GATTTGCTGCGCAAGCAACGGACCTTTGACAACGGCTCTATTCCCCATCAAATTCACTTGGGTGAGCTGC
ATGCTATTTTGAGAAGACAAGAAGACTTTTATCCATTTTTAAAAGACAATCGTGAGAAGATTGAAAAAAT
CTTGACTTTTCGAATTCCTTATTATGTTGGTCCATTGGCGCGTGGCAATAGTCGTTTTGCATGGATGACT
CGGAAGTCTGAAGAAACAATTACCCCATGGAATTTTGAAGAAGTTGTCGATAAAGGTGCTTCAGCTCAAT
CATTTATTGAACGCATGACAAACTTTGATAAAAATCTTCCAAATGAAAAAGTACTACCAAAACATAGTTT
GCTTTATGAGTATTTTACGGTTTATAACGAATTGACAAAGGTCAAATATGTTACTGAAGGAATGCGAAAA
CCAGCATTTCTTTCAGGTGAACAGAAGAAAGCCATTGTTGATTTACTCTTCAAAACAAATCGAAAAGTAA
CCGTTAAGCAATTAAAAGAAGATTATTTCAAAAAAATAGAATGTTTTGATAGTGTTGAAATTTCAGGAGT
TGAAGATAGATTTAATGCTTCATTAGGTACCTACCATGATTTGCTAAAAATTATTAAAGATAAAGATTTT
TTGGATAATGAAGAAAATGAAGATATCTTAGAGGATATTGTTTTAACATTGACCTTATTTGAAGATAGGG
AGATGATTGAGGAAAGACTTAAAACATATGCTCACCTCTTTGATGATAAGGTGATGAAACAGCTTAAACG
TCGCCGTTATACTGGTTGGGGACGTTTGTCTCGAAAATTGATTAATGGTATTAGGGATAAGCAATCTGGC
AAAACAATATTAGATTTTTTGAAATCAGATGGTTTTGCCAATCGCAATTTTATGCAGCTGATCCATGATG
ATAGTTTGACATTTAAAGAAGACATTCAAAAAGCACAAGTGTCTGGACAAGGCGATAGTTTACATGAACA
TATTGCAAATTTAGCTGGTAGCCCTGCTATTAAAAAAGGTATTTTACAGACTGTAAAAGTTGTTGATGAA
TTGGTCAAAGTAATGGGGCGGCATAAGCCAGAAAATATCGTTATTGAAATGGCACGTGAAAATCAGACAA
CTCAAAAGGGCCAGAAAAATTCGCGAGAGCGTATGAAACGAATCGAAGAAGGTATCAAAGAATTAGGAAG
TCAGATTCTTAAAGAGCATCCTGTTGAAAATACTCAATTGCAAAATGAAAAGCTCTATCTCTATTATCTC
CAAAATGGAAGAGACATGTATGTGGACCAAGAATTAGATATTAATCGTTTAAGTGATTATGATGTCGATG
CCATTGTTCCACAAAGTTTCCTTAAAGACGATTCAATAGACAATAAGGTCTTAACGCGTTCTGATAAAAA
TCGTGGTAAATCGGATAACGTTCCAAGTGAAGAAGTAGTCAAAAAGATGAAAAACTATTGGAGACAACTT
CTAAACGCCAAGTTAATCACTCAACGTAAGTTTGATAATTTAACGAAAGCTGAACGTGGAGGTTTGAGTG
AACTTGATAAAGCTGGTTTTATCAAACGCCAATTGGTTGAAACTCGCCAAATCACTAAGCATGTGGCACA
AATTTTGGATAGTCGCATGAATACTAAATACGATGAAAATGATAAACTTATTCGAGAGGTTAAAGTGATT
ACCTTAAAATCTAAATTAGTTTCTGACTTCCGAAAAGATTTCCAATTCTATAAAGTACGTGAGATTAACA
ATTACCATCATGCCCATGATGCGTATCTAAATGCCGTCGTTGGAACTGCTTTGATTAAGAAATATCCAAA
ACTTGAATCGGAGTTTGTCTATGGTGATTATAAAGTTTATGATGTTCGTAAAATGATTGCTAAGTCTGAG
CAAGAAATAGGCAAAGCAACCGCAAAATATTTCTTTTACTCTAATATCATGAACTTCTTCAAAACAGAAA
TTACACTTGCAAATGGAGAGATTCGCAAACGCCCTCTAATCGAAACTAATGGGGAAACTGGAGAAATTGT
CTGGGATAAAGGGCGAGATTTTGCCACAGTGCGCAAAGTATTGTCCATGCCCCAAGTCAATATTGTCAAG
AAAACAGAAGTCCAGACAGGCGGATTCTCCAAGGAGTCAATTTTACCAAAAAGAAATTCGGACAAGCTTA
TTGCTCGTAAAAAAGACTGGGATCCAAAAAAATATGGTGGTTTTGATAGTCCAACGGTAGCTTATTCAGT
CCTAGTGGTTGCTAAGGTGGAAAAAGGGAAATCGAAGAAGTTAAAATCCGTTAAAGAGTTACTAGGGATC
ACAATTCTGGAAAGAAGTTCCTTTGAAAAAAATCCGATTGACTTTTTAGAAGCTAAAGGATATAAGGAAG
TTAAAAAAGACTTAATCATTAAACTACCTAAATATAGTCTTTTTGAGTTAGAAAACGGTCGTAAACGGAT
GCTGGCTAGTGCCGGAGAATTACAAAAAGGAAATGAGCTGGCTCTGCCAAGCAAATATGTGAATTTTTTA
TATTTAGCTAGTCATTATGAAAAGTTGAAGGGTAGTCCAGAAGATAACGAACAAAAACAATTGTTTGTGG
AGCAGCATAAGCATTATTTAGATGAGATTATTGAGCAAATCAGTGAATTTTCTAAGCGTGTTATTTTAGC
AGATGCCAATTTAGATAAAGTTCTTAGTGCATATAACAAACATAGAGACAAACCAATACGTGAACAAGCA
GAAAATATTATTCATTTATTTACGTTGACGAATCTTGGAGCTCCCGCTGCTTTTAAATATTTTGATACAA
CAATTGATCGTAAACGATATACGTCTACAAAAGAAGTTTTAGATGCCACTCTTATCCATCAATCCATCAC
TGGTCTTTATGAAACACGCATTGATTTGAGTCAGCTAGGAGGTGACTAATAAAAGCTTGATCAGATCTCA
GCTTTTTTTTGAAGTGCCTGGCAGTAAGTTGAAAAAATTTGAAATAAACTTGGACTATGTTAATAAAAAA
ATACAAATTAACGAACAAAAAGATTTGAATTATTATATAATTTAGTTAAAAGCAATTTTAAATGAGGGAG
GTTTCCATATGAGGGAAGCGGTGATCGCCGAAGTATCGACTCAACTATCAGAGGTAGTTGGCGTCATCGA
GCGCCATCTCGAACCGACGTTGCTGGCCGTACATTTGTACGGCTCCGCAGTGGATGGCGGCCTGAAGCCA
CACAGTGATATTGATTTGCTGGTTACGGTGACCGTAAGGCTTGATGAAACAACGCGGCGAGCTTTGATCA
ACGACCTTTTGGAAACTTCGGCTTCCCCTGGAGAGAGCGAGATTCTCCGCGCTGTAGAAGTCACCATTGT
TGTGCACGACGACATCATTCCGTGGCGTTATCCAGCTAAGCGCGAACTGCAATTTGGAGAATGGCAGCGC
AATGACATTCTTGCAGGTATCTTCGAGCCAGCCACGATCGACATTGATCTGGCTATCTTGCTGACAAAAG
CAAGAGAACATAGCGTTGCCTTGGTAGGTCCAGCGGCGGAGGAACTCTTTGATCCGGTTCCTGAACAGGA
TCTATTTGAGGCGCTAAATGAAACCTTAACGCTATGGAACTCGCCGCCCGACTGGGCTGGCGATGAGCGA
AATGTAGTGCTTACGTTGTCCCGCATTTGGTACAGCGCAGTAACCGGCAAAATCGCGCCGAAGGATGTCG
CTGCCGACTGGGCAATGGAGCGCCTGCCGGCCCAGTATCAGCCCGTCATACTTGAAGCTAGACAGGCTTA
TCTTGGACAAGAAGAAGATCGCTTGGCCTCGCGCGCAGATCAGTTGGAAGAATTTGTCCACTACGTGAAA
GGCGAGATCACCAAGGTAGTCGGCAAATAATGACGTCGCCGGAGCGGTCGAGTTCTGGACCGACCGGCTC
GGGTTCTCATGACCAAAATCCCTTAACGTGAGTTTTCGTTCCACTGAGCGTCAGACCCCGTAGAAAAGAT
CAAAGGATCTTCTTGAGATCCTTTTTTTCTGCGCGTAATCTGCTGCTTGCAAACAAAAAAACCACCGCTA
CCAGCGGTGGTTTGTTTGCCGGATCAAGAGCTACCAACTCTTTTTCCGAAGGTAACTGGCTTCAGCAGAG
CGCAGATACCAAATACTGTTCTTCTAGTGTAGCCGTAGTTAGGCCACCACTTCAAGAACTCTGTAGCACC
GCCTACATACCTCGCTCTGCTAATCCTGTTACCAGTGGCTGCTGCCAGTGGCGATAAGTCGTGTCTTACC
GGGTTGGACTCAAGACGATAGTTACCGGATAAGGCGCAGCGGTCGGGCTGAACGGGGGGTTCGTGCACAC
AGCCCAGCTTGGAGCGAACGACCTACACCGAACTGAGATACCTACAGCGTGAGCTATGAGAAAGCGCCAC
GCTTCCCGAAGGGAGAAAGGCGGACAGGTATCCGGTAAGCGGCAGGGTCGGAACAGGAGAGCGCACGAGG
GAGCTTCCAGGGGGAAACGCCTGGTATCTTTATAGTCCTGTCGGGTTTCGCCACCTCTGACTTGAGCGTC
GATTTTTGTGATGCTCGTCAGGGGGGCGGAGCCTATGGAAAAACGCCAGCAACGCGGCCTTTTTACGGTT
CCTGGCCTTTTGCTGGCCTTTTGCTCACATGTTCTTTCCTGCACTAGATCCCCGGCAAGTTCATCCTTAG
GGTTTTCATATCTCTTAAAAAGTCAATTTCTGCTTGATTAATTTCTTGTGGATTATTGTTTTTGCGGTTT
TTCATTTTTTATCTCCTTGAGTATTGAATTTTTTCTTATATATAAATATATAGCAAAAACTATTTTTGCC
AACTTTTTTACAAAAAATTTTTTATTAAAACACTTAGGGCTTTGCTAAATTCTCTTTTAAAAGAACTTAG
TAAAGCCCTATGGATTTAAGAACTGATTATACTTACGTAGTAAAAATACTACAGATATTAATAGTATAGA
CCATATCAAAATCATAATCAATTTATATTTATCTAAAATTGTAGTCCATACAAAATACAAAAAAATTAGG
TTTTTCTAAATTCTATTTTAAAAGAACTTAGTAACACCTAATCTCTAAATTACTTACAAAATTCTAAAAT
TAGATTTTTAGTTCTTCATATTTCTTTAAAAGTTTTTTAAGAAAATCTTTTTGATTTTCAAAAATTTCAT
GCATCATAAAACTAGTAAATTTGGATTTTTTTTTGTAAAAATCATAACTTTCTTGGGTTTTAAGTTGAAA
TCTTAATGGTTTTATTGGATTTTGCCTAGATTTTTTTAACGCCGGACTTTCTTTATCTTTTATAAAATTA
TAAGAATTTTTAATACCATTTTCTATTAAATAATCTTCTTTTATAAGCCCCTCTTGCAGTGCAGTTGCTA
ATCTTAAATACTTATACGCTTGAGTTTTTGCTACATCAAAGTCTTTTATAAAATCAAGAAAAGTTTTATA
ACCATCAAATTTATAATATTGATTATCTTTTATTTCTTTTAAAATTTTAATATTTTCCACCCTGTGGAAT
ATTTCTTTTTTGAAATTGTCATTTAACTTTTCCTTTAGTGTCTTGTAATAAGAAATTTTACTTTCATTAA
TCATTAAATTTTGTTCAACATAAGTATCTATCTTTTTTGTTAAAACTTTAACAACACGTTTTTTTTCCAT
AAAAATTTTCCTTTATTTTTGCAACATTTTCCTTAATTGATATAATTGTTACTATTTTAGATTTTTTAAT
ATCCACTTAAGAATTAATCCCTCACTAGAATATTTTTTATTATAGAATTCATATACATGTTTTTCTAAAT
CTATAAATTTATCAACAATTGCTTTATTATAGGGTGTATCTATCTTTTCTTTTCTTAATAATCGTCTCAT
ATTCTTTAAATAACAACAAACACTGCCGGTTTTAAACCTAAATTCTATGTAATATATTTTTGAAAAAGTA
TATACATTTTCAACCCCGTTTATTTCATACTTTACAAAAACATTATTTATTGGTTTTCTATAACCATAGT
AAATGCCTAAAAATTTGTCCCCGTCTTTCATAGGATATAGATAAAGTTTTTGAATCTCTGATTTATCTAA
TAATTTTTCAAAAAAAATTATACACCGCTTTTGTTTGTTACTAACTACTCTATGCAATGCCTTTAATATT
TTTGTGTGATATATATTTTTATCACCTTTTTTTTCTTTCAGCAGGAAGATACTTTCTTTTGGAAATTTAA
TTTTTTGTTCATTTATTCTTGCAGCCTTAAGTCCGATTTTCATATTTAATCCTTATATAGCCTTTCTATT
TAATTCTTTTAAACTCAATAAACTTTTTTGGTTTTTCATTAGTTCTAATAATTCGCAATAATATGTGCAA
AACACTTTATTGTATTCTATTTTCTTTTGGTTATTCAAATATTCTTTTATAATTGGCTTTAGAAGTTCAA
TATTTACTTCTTTTTTTAGTTGTTCAATAAGGATATTGAAAATGTTTGTTTTTAAATCTTGATAATTTTG
TTGAGAATTTTCTTTTTTTCTTTCAATTGACTTCTCTAATTTACGCTTTATATTGTTTAAATCGCT
